Addgene plasmid #71117: pDEST-FRT/T0-Flag-BRCA1
Purpose: mammalian expression of Flag-BRCA1 siRNA resistant construct
Depositing lab: Daniel Durocher. Depositing organization: Sinai Health System. Publication: A mechanism for the suppression of homologous recombination in G1 cells. Orthwein A, Noordermeer SM, Wilson MD, Landry S, Enchev RI, Sherker A, Munro M, Pinder J, Salsman J, Dellaire G, Xia B, Peter M, Durocher D. Nature. 2015 Dec 9. doi: 10.1038/nature16142. PubMed 26649820.
Backbone
  Vector backbone: pDEST-Flag
  Vector type: Mammalian Expression
Growth in bacteria
  Bacterial resistance: Ampicillin, 100 μg/mL
  Growth temperature: 37°C
  Growth strain: DH5alpha
  Copy number: High Copy
Gene/Insert
  Gene/Insert name: BRCA1
  Species: H. sapiens (human)
  Entrez Gene: BRCA1 (a.k.a. BRCAI, BRCC1, BROVCA1, FANCS, IRIS, PNCA4, PPP1R53, PSCP, RNF53)
  Promoter: CMV/TO
  Tag / fusion protein: Flag (N terminal on insert)
  Cloning method: Gateway Cloning
  Sequencing primers: 5′ CMV-F; 3′ BGH-rev
Terms and licenses: Academic/Nonprofit Terms; Industry Terms
Depositor comments: siRNA resistant sequence: CAGCTACCCTagtATaATc The BRCA1 insert contains the following mutations (residue numbering relative to the plasmid's open reading frame): P1565L, E1732G, A1836T, K1877R, and S2307G
How to cite: pDEST-FRT/T0-Flag-BRCA1 was a gift from Daniel Durocher (Addgene plasmid # 71117 ; http://n2t.net/addgene:71117 ; RRID:Addgene_71117)
