[The description below was written by a language model from this plasmid's Addgene catalogue record and pLannotate feature annotations shown in this document.]
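Description:
pDEST-FRT/T0-Flag-BRCA1 is a 10,795 bp mammalian expression plasmid built on a pDEST-Flag backbone, into which human BRCA1 was introduced by Gateway recombination. It is propagated in E. coli through a high-copy ColE1/pUC-type origin and selected with ampicillin via the AmpR (β-lactamase) cassette. Short fragments of f1 ori, lac promoter/operator, lacI and a bleomycin-resistance gene are also annotated and appear to be backbone remnants rather than functional units.

The expression cassette is driven by the CMV enhancer and immediate-early promoter followed by two short tet operator-like elements (annotated as PLtetO-1 fragments), matching the recorded CMV/TO promoter. This arrangement allows transcription to be repressed by the Tet repressor and induced with tetracycline or doxycycline in cells expressing that repressor. Downstream lies an N-terminal FLAG epitope, an attB1 site, the full-length BRCA1 coding sequence, attB2 and the bGH polyadenylation signal. The depositor notes that the insert carries silent changes making it resistant to a specific siRNA, and that it also contains five amino-acid substitutions relative to the reference (P1565L, E1732G, A1836T, K1877R and S2307G, numbered by the plasmid's open reading frame).

An FRT site sits directly upstream of a hygromycin resistance gene with an SV40 poly(A) signal, and no complete promoter is annotated in front of that gene. This layout is typical of FLP-mediated integration systems, where recombination into a genomic FRT site places the marker behind a resident promoter, so that hygromycin selects for single-copy, site-specific integrants. The construct is intended for expressing Flag-BRCA1 in mammalian cells depleted of endogenous BRCA1 by siRNA, enabling complementation studies of its role in homologous recombination.
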