Features (pLannotate 1.2.2; 24 found; start..end, strand, type, name):
     28..80      -  misc_feature   bom (fragment): basis of mobility region from pBR322
    235..614     +  enhancer       CMV enhancer: human cytomegalovirus immediate early enhancer
    615..818     +  promoter       CMV promoter: human cytomegalovirus (CMV) immediate early promoter
    820..839     +  promoter       PLtetO-1 promoter (fragment): modified phage lambda PL promoter with tet operator sites (Lutz and Bujard, 1997)
    841..860     +  promoter       PLtetO-1 promoter (fragment): modified phage lambda PL promoter with tet operator sites (Lutz and Bujard, 1997)
    868..901     +  promoter       TRE3GV promoter (fragment): 3rd-generation Tet-responsive promoter that can be activated by binding of Tet-On® 3G, optimized for retroviral and lentiviral vectors
   1034..1057    +  CDS            FLAG: FLAG® epitope tag, followed by an enterokinase cleavage site
   1058..1082    +  protein_bind   attB1: mutant version of attB; recombination site for the Gateway® BP reaction BP Clonase™
   1088..6676    +  CDS            BRCA1: BRCA1_HUMAN - Also known as RNF53. Experimental evidence at protein level: Swiss-Prot protein existence level 1. E3 ubiquitin-protein ligase that specifically mediates the formation of 'Lys-6'-linked polyubiquitin chains and plays a central role in DNA repair by facilitating cellular responses to DNA damage (PubMed:12890688, PubMed:14976165, PubMed:16818604, PubMed:17525340, PubMed:12887909, PubMed:10500182, PubMed:19261748). It is unclear whether it also mediates the formation of other types of polyubiquitin chains (PubMed:12890688). The BRCA1-BARD1 heterodimer coordinates a diverse range of
   6681..6705    -  protein_bind   attB2: mutant version of attB; recombination site for the Gateway® BP reaction BP Clonase™
   6753..6977    +  polyA_signal   bGH poly(A) signal: bovine growth hormone polyadenylation signal
   6981..7002    +  promoter       SV40 promoter (fragment): SV40 enhancer and early promoter
   7023..7256    +  rep_origin     f1 ori (fragment) (sequence partly withheld): f1 bacteriophage origin of replication; arrow indicates direction of (+) strand synthesis
   7261..7308    +  protein_bind   FRT: FLP-mediated recombination occurs in the 8-bp core sequence TCTAGAAA (Turan and Bode, 2011). FLP recombinase from the Saccharomyces cerevisiae 2μ plasmid
   7316..8338    +  CDS            HygR: aminoglycoside phosphotransferase from E. coli; aph(4)-Ia; confers resistance to hygromycin
   8348..8473    +  CDS            ble (fragment): BLE_KLEPN - Experimental evidence at protein level: Swiss-Prot protein existence level 1. Binding protein with a strong affinity to the bleomycin family of antibiotics. Binds to CL990; an antimitotic-antibiotic compound. From Klebsiella pneumoniae.
   8468..8589    +  polyA_signal   SV40 poly(A) signal: SV40 polyadenylation signal
   8660..8682    -  protein_bind   lac operator (fragment): The lac repressor binds to the lac operator to inhibit transcription in E. coli. This inhibition can be relieved by adding lactose or isopropyl-β-D-thiogalactopyranoside (IPTG). lac repressor encoded by lacI
   8686..8716    -  promoter       lac promoter: promoter for the E. coli lac operon
   8731..8752    -  protein_bind   CAP binding site: CAP binding activates transcription in the presence of cAMP. E. coli catabolite activator protein
   8765..8857    -  CDS            lacI (fragment): lac repressor; lacI; The lac repressor binds to the lac operator to inhibit transcription in E. coli. This inhibition can be relieved by adding lactose or isopropyl-β-D-thiogalactopyranoside (IPTG).
   9040..9628    -  rep_origin     ori: high-copy-number ColE1/pMB1/pBR322/pUC origin of replication
   9799..10659   -  CDS            AmpR: β-lactamase; bla; confers resistance to ampicillin, carbenicillin, and related antibiotics
  10660..10764   -  promoter       AmpR promoter: bla
>Addgene plasmid #71117 | pDEST-FRT/T0-Flag-BRCA1 | depositor full sequence | sequence record 233541 | pDEST-FRT/T0-Flag-BRCA1 sequence 10795 bps
GACGGATCGGGAGATCTCCCGATCCCCTATGGTGCACTCTCAGTACAATCTGCTCTGATGCCGCATAGTT
AAGCCAGTATCTGCTCCCTGCTTGTGTGTTGGAGGTCGCTGAGTAGTGCGCGAGCAAAATTTAAGCTACA
ACAAGGCAAGGCTTGACCGACAATTGCATGAAGAATCTGCTTAGGGTTAGGCGTTTTGCGCTGCTTCGCG
ATGTACGGGCCAGATATACGCGTTGACATTGATTATTGACTAGTTATTAATAGTAATCAATTACGGGGTC
ATTAGTTCATAGCCCATATATGGAGTTCCGCGTTACATAACTTACGGTAAATGGCCCGCCTGGCTGACCG
CCCAACGACCCCCGCCCATTGACGTCAATAATGACGTATGTTCCCATAGTAACGCCAATAGGGACTTTCC
ATTGACGTCAATGGGTGGAGTATTTACGGTAAACTGCCCACTTGGCAGTACATCAAGTGTATCATATGCC
AAGTACGCCCCCTATTGACGTCAATGACGGTAAATGGCCCGCCTGGCATTATGCCCAGTACATGACCTTA
TGGGACTTTCCTACTTGGCAGTACATCTACGTATTAGTCATCGCTATTACCATGGTGATGCGGTTTTGGC
AGTACATCAATGGGCGTGGATAGCGGTTTGACTCACGGGGATTTCCAAGTCTCCACCCCATTGACGTCAA
TGGGAGTTTGTTTTGGCACCAAAATCAACGGGACTTTCCAAAATGTCGTAACAACTCCGCCCCATTGACG
CAAATGGGCGGTAGGCGTGTACGGTGGGAGGTCTATATAAGCAGAGCTCTCCCTATCAGTGATAGAGATC
TCCCTATCAGTGATAGAGATCGTCGACGAGCTCGTTTAGTGAACCGTCAGATCGCCTGGAGACGCCATCC
ACGCTGTTTTGACCTCCATAGAAGACACCGGGACCGATCCAGCCTCCGGACTCTAGCGTTTAAACTTAAG
CTTCCACCATGGACTACAAAGACCATGACGGTGATACATATGATCATGACATCGATTACAAGGATGACGA
TGACAAGACAAGTTTGTACAAAAAAGCAGGCTTCACCATGGATTTATCTGCTCTTCGCGTTGAAGAAGTA
CAAAATGTCATTAATGCTATGCAGAAAATCTTAGAGTGTCCCATCTGTCTGGAGTTGATCAAGGAACCTG
TCTCCACAAAGTGTGACCACATATTTTGCAAATTTTGCATGCTGAAACTTCTCAACCAGAAGAAAGGGCC
TTCACAGTGTCCTTTATGTAAGAATGATATAACCAAAAGGAGCCTACAAGAAAGTACGAGATTTAGTCAA
CTTGTTGAAGAGCTATTGAAAATCATTTGTGCTTTTCAGCTTGACACAGGTTTGGAGTATGCAAACAGCT
ATAATTTTGCAAAAAAGGAAAATAACTCTCCTGAACATCTAAAAGATGAAGTTTCTATCATCCAAAGTAT
GGGCTACAGAAACCGTGCCAAAAGACTTCTACAGAGTGAACCCGAAAATCCTTCCTTGCAGGAAACCAGT
CTCAGTGTCCAACTCTCTAACCTTGGAACTGTGAGAACTCTGAGGACAAAGCAGCGGATACAACCTCAAA
AGACGTCTGTCTACATTGAATTGGGATCTGATTCTTCTGAAGATACCGTTAATAAGGCAACTTATTGCAG
TGTGGGAGATCAAGAATTGTTACAAATCACCCCTCAAGGAACCAGGGATGAAATCAGTTTGGATTCTGCA
AAAAAGGCTGCTTGTGAATTTTCTGAGACGGATGTAACAAATACTGAACATCATCAACCCAGTAATAATG
ATTTGAACACCACTGAGAAGCGTGCAGCTGAGAGGCATCCAGAAAAGTATCAGGGTAGTTCTGTTTCAAA
CTTGCATGTGGAGCCATGTGGCACAAATACTCATGCCAGCTCATTACAGCATGAGAACAGCAGTTTATTA
CTCACTAAAGACAGAATGAATGTAGAAAAGGCTGAATTCTGTAATAAAAGCAAACAGCCTGGCTTAGCAA
GGAGCCAACATAACAGATGGGCTGGAAGTAAGGAAACATGTAATGATAGGCGGACTCCCAGCACAGAAAA
AAAGGTAGATCTGAATGCTGATCCCCTGTGTGAGAGAAAAGAATGGAATAAGCAGAAACTGCCATGCTCA
GAGAATCCTAGAGATACTGAAGATGTTCCTTGGATAACACTAAATAGCAGCATTCAGAAAGTTAATGAGT
GGTTTTCCAGAAGTGATGAACTGTTAGGTTCTGATGACTCACATGATGGGGAGTCTGAATCAAATGCCAA
AGTAGCTGATGTATTGGACGTTCTAAATGAGGTAGATGAATATTCTGGTTCTTCAGAGAAAATAGACTTA
CTGGCCAGTGATCCTCATGAGGCTTTAATATGTAAAAGTGAAAGAGTTCACTCCAAATCAGTAGAGAGTA
ATATTGAAGACAAAATATTTGGGAAAACCTATCGGAAGAAGGCAAGCCTCCCCAACTTAAGCCATGTAAC
TGAAAATCTAATTATAGGAGCATTTGTTACTGAGCCACAGATAATACAAGAGCGTCCCCTCACAAATAAA
TTAAAGCGTAAAAGGAGACCTACATCAGGCCTTCATCCTGAGGATTTTATCAAGAAAGCAGATTTGGCAG
TTCAAAAGACTCCTGAAATGATAAATCAGGGAACTAACCAAACGGAGCAGAATGGTCAAGTGATGAATAT
TACTAATAGTGGTCATGAGAATAAAACAAAAGGTGATTCTATTCAGAATGAGAAAAATCCTAACCCAATA
GAATCACTCGAAAAAGAATCTGCTTTCAAAACGAAAGCTGAACCTATAAGCAGCAGTATAAGCAATATGG
AACTCGAATTAAATATCCACAATTCAAAAGCACCTAAAAAGAATAGGCTGAGGAGGAAGTCTTCTACCAG
GCATATTCATGCGCTTGAACTAGTAGTCAGTAGAAATCTAAGCCCACCTAATTGTACTGAATTGCAAATT
GATAGTTGTTCTAGCAGTGAAGAGATAAAGAAAAAAAAGTACAACCAAATGCCAGTCAGGCACAGCAGAA
ACCTACAACTCATGGAAGGTAAAGAACCTGCAACTGGAGCCAAGAAGAGTAACAAGCCAAATGAACAGAC
AAGTAAAAGACATGACAGTGATACTTTCCCAGAGCTGAAGTTAACAAATGCACCTGGTTCTTTTACTAAG
TGTTCAAATACCAGTGAACTTAAAGAATTTGTCAATCCTAGCCTTCCAAGAGAAGAAAAAGAAGAGAAAC
TAGAAACAGTTAAAGTGTCTAATAATGCTGAAGACCCCAAAGATCTCATGTTAAGTGGAGAAAGGGTTTT
GCAAACTGAAAGATCTGTAGAGAGTAGCAGTATTTCACTGGTACCTGGTACTGATTATGGCACTCAGGAA
AGTATCTCGTTACTGGAAGTTAGCACTCTAGGGAAGGCAAAAACAGAACCAAATAAATGTGTGAGTCAGT
GTGCAGCATTTGAAAACCCCAAGGGACTAATTCATGGTTGTTCCAAAGATAATAGAAATGACACAGAAGG
CTTTAAGTATCCATTGGGACATGAAGTTAACCACAGTCGGGAAACAAGCATAGAAATGGAAGAAAGTGAA
CTTGATGCTCAGTATTTGCAGAATACATTCAAGGTTTCAAAGCGCCAGTCATTTGCTCTGTTTTCAAATC
CAGGAAATGCAGAAGAGGAATGTGCAACATTCTCTGCCCACTCTGGGTCCTTAAAGAAACAAAGTCCAAA
AGTCACTTTTGAATGTGAACAAAAGGAAGAAAATCAAGGAAAGAATGAGTCTAATATCAAGCCTGTACAG
ACAGTTAATATCACTGCAGGCTTTCCTGTGGTTGGTCAGAAAGATAAGCCAGTTGATAATGCCAAATGTA
GTATCAAAGGAGGCTCTAGGTTTTGTCTATCATCTCAGTTCAGAGGCAACGAAACTGGACTCATTACTCC
AAATAAACATGGACTTTTACAAAACCCATATCGTATACCACCACTTTTTCCCATCAAGTCATTTGTTAAA
ACTAAATGTAAGAAAAATCTGCTAGAGGAAAACTTTGAGGAACATTCAATGTCACCTGAAAGAGAAATGG
GAAATGAGAACATTCCAAGTACAGTGAGCACAATTAGCCGTAATAACATTAGAGAAAATGTTTTTAAAGG
AGCCAGCTCAAGCAATATTAATGAAGTAGGTTCCAGTACTAATGAAGTGGGCTCCAGTATTAATGAAATA
GGTTCCAGTGATGAAAACATTCAAGCAGAACTAGGTAGAAACAGAGGGCCAAAATTGAATGCTATGCTTA
GATTAGGGGTTTTGCAACCTGAGGTCTATAAACAAAGTCTTCCTGGAAGTAATTGTAAGCATCCTGAAAT
AAAAAAGCAAGAATATGAAGAAGTAGTTCAGACTGTTAATACAGATTTCTCTCCATATCTGATTTCAGAT
AACTTAGAACAGCCTATGGGAAGTAGTCATACATCTCAGGTTTGTTCTGAGACACCTGATGACCTGTTAG
ATGATGGTGAAATAAAGGAAGATACTAGTTTTGCTGAAAATGACATTAAGGAAAGTTCTGCTGTTTTTAG
CAAAAGCGTCCAGAGAGGAGAGCTTAGCAGGAGTCCTAGCCCTTTCACCCATACACATTTGGCTCAGGGT
TACCGAAGAGGGGCCAAGAAATTAGAGTCCTCAGAAGAGAACTTATCTAGTGAGGATGAAGAGCTTCCCT
GCTTCCAACACTTGTTATTTGGTAAAGTAAACAATATACCTTCTCAGTCTACTAGGCATAGCACCGTTGC
TACCGAGTGTCTGTCTAAGAACACAGAGGAGAATTTATTATCATTGAAGAATAGCTTAAATGACTGCAGT
AACCAGGTAATATTGGCAAAGGCATCTCAGGAACATCACCTTAGTGAGGAAACAAAATGTTCTGCTAGCT
TGTTTTCTTCACAGTGCAGTGAATTGGAAGACTTGACTGCAAATACAAACACCCAGGATCCTTTCTTGAT
TGGTTCTTCCAAACAAATGAGGCATCAGTCTGAAAGCCAGGGAGTTGGTCTGAGTGACAAGGAATTGGTT
TCAGATGATGAAGAAAGAGGAACGGGCTTGGAAGAAAATAATCAAGAAGAGCAAAGCATGGATTCAAACT
TAGGTGAAGCAGCATCTGGGTGTGAGAGTGAAACAAGCGTCTCTGAAGACTGCTCAGGGCTATCCTCTCA
GAGTGACATTTTAACCACTCAGCAGAGGGATACCATGCAACATAACCTGATAAAGCTCCAGCAGGAAATG
GCTGAACTAGAAGCTGTGTTAGAACAGCATGGGAGCCAGCCTTCTAACAGCTACCCTAGTATAATCAGTG
ACTCTTCTGCCCTTGAGGACCTGCGAAATCCAGAACAAAGCACATCAGAAAAAGCAGTATTAACTTCACA
GAAAAGTAGTGAATACCCTATAAGCCAGAATCCAGAAGGCCTTTCTGCTGACAAGTTTGAGGTGTCTGCA
GATAGTTCTACCAGTAAAAATAAAGAACCAGGAGTGGAAAGGTCATCCCCTTCTAAATGCCCATCATTAG
ATGATAGGTGGTACATGCACAGTTGCTCTGGGAGTCTTCAGAATAGAAACTACCCATCTCAAGAGGAGCT
CATTAAGGTTGTTGATGTGGAGGAGCAACAGCTGGAAGAGTCTGGGCCACACGATTTGACGGAAACATCT
TACTTGCCAAGGCAAGATCTAGAGGGAACCCCTTACCTGGAATCTGGAATCAGCCTCTTCTCTGATGACC
CTGAATCTGATCCTTCTGAAGACAGAGCCCCAGAGTCAGCTCGTGTTGGCAACATACCATCTTCAACCTC
TGCATTGAAAGTTCCCCAATTGAAAGTTGCAGAATCTGCCCAGGGTCCAGCTGCTGCTCATACTACTGAT
ACTGCTGGGTATAATGCAATGGAAGAAAGTGTGAGCAGGGAGAAGCCAGAATTGACAGCTTCAACAGAAA
GGGTCAACAAAAGAATGTCCATGGTGGTGTCTGGCCTGACCCCAGAAGAATTTATGCTCGTGTACAAGTT
TGCCAGAAAACACCACATCACTTTAACTAATCTAATTACTGAAGAGACTACTCATGTTGTTATGAAAACA
GATGCTGAGTTTGTGTGTGAACGGACACTGAAATATTTTCTAGGAATTGCGGGAGGAAAATGGGTAGTTA
GCTATTTCTGGGTGACCCAGTCTATTAAAGAAAGAAAAATGCTGAATGAGCATGATTTTGAAGTCAGAGG
AGATGTGGTCAATGGAAGAAACCACCAAGGTCCAAAGCGAGCAAGAGAATCCCAGGACAGAAAGATCTTC
AGGGGGCTAGAAATCTGTTGCTATGGGCCCTTCACCAACATGCCCACAGATCAACTGGAATGGATGGTAC
AGCTGTGTGGTGCTTCTGTGGTGAAGGAGCTTTCATCATTCACCCTTGGCACAGGTGTCCACCCAATTGT
GGTTGTGCAGCCAGATGCCTGGACAGAGGACAATGGCTTCCATGCAATTGGGCAGATGTGTGAGGCACCT
GTGGTGACCCGAGAGTGGGTGTTGGACAGTGTAGCACTCTACCAGTGCCAGGAGCTGGACACCTACCTGA
TACCCCAGATCCCCCACAGCCACTACTGAGACCCAGCTTTCTTGTACAAAGTGGTCTGACTCGAGTCTAG
AGGGCCCGTTTAAACCCGCTGATCAGCCTCGACTGTGCCTTCTAGTTGCCAGCCATCTGTTGTTTGCCCC
TCCCCCGTGCCTTCCTTGACCCTGGAAGGTGCCACTCCCACTGTCCTTTCCTAATAAAATGAGGAAATTG
CATCGCATTGTCTGAGTAGGTGTCATTCTATTCTGGGGGGTGGGGTGGGGCAGGACAGCAAGGGGGAGGA
TTGGGAAGACAATAGCAGGCATGCTGGGGATGCGGTGGGCTCTATGGCTTCTGAGGCGGAAAGAACCAGC
TGGGGCTCTAGGGGGTATCCCC
[124 nt withheld, positions 7023-7146]
C
[91 nt withheld, positions 7148-7238]
AGGGTGATGGTTCACGTACCTAGAAGTTCCTATTCCGAAGTTCCTATTCTCTAGAAAGTATAGGAACTTC
CTTGGCCAAAAAGCCTGAACTCACCGCGACGTCTGTCGAGAAGTTTCTGATCGAAAAGTTCGACAGCGTC
TCCGACCTGATGCAGCTCTCGGAGGGCGAAGAATCTCGTGCTTTCAGCTTCGATGTAGGAGGGCGTGGAT
ATGTCCTGCGGGTAAATAGCTGCGCCGATGGTTTCTACAAAGATCGTTATGTTTATCGGCACTTTGCATC
GGCCGCGCTCCCGATTCCGGAAGTGCTTGACATTGGGGATTTCAGCGAGAGCCTGACCTATTGCATCTCC
CGCCGTGCACAGGGTGTCACGTTGCAAGACCTGCCTGAAACCGAACTGCCCGCTGTTCTGCAGCCGGTCG
CGGAGGCCATGGATGCGATCGCTGCGGCCGATCTTAGCCAGACGAGCGGGTTCGGCCCATTCGGACCGCA
AGGAATCGGTCAATACACTACATGGCGTGATTTCATATGCGCGATTGCTGATCCCCATGTGTATCACTGG
CAAACTGTGATGGACGACACCGTCAGTGCGTCCGTCGCGCAGGCTCTCGATGAGCTGATGCTTTGGGCCG
AGGACTGCCCCGAAGTCCGGCACCTCGTGCACGCGGATTTCGGCTCCAACAATGTCCTGACGGACAATGG
CCGCATAACAGCGGTCATTGACTGGAGCGAGGCGATGTTCGGGGATTCCCAATACGAGGTCGCCAACATC
TTCTTCTGGAGGCCGTGGTTGGCTTGTATGGAGCAGCAGACGCGCTACTTCGAGCGGAGGCATCCGGAGC
TTGCAGGATCGCCGCGGCTCCGGGCGTATATGCTCCGCATTGGTCTTGACCAACTCTATCAGAGCTTGGT
TGACGGCAATTTCGATGATGCAGCTTGGGCGCAGGGTCGATGCGACGCAATCGTCCGATCCGGAGCCGGG
ACTGTCGGGCGTACACAAATCGCCCGCAGAAGCGCGGCCGTCTGGACCGATGGCTGTGTAGAAGTACTCG
CCGATAGTGGAAACCGACGCCCCAGCACTCGTCCGAGGGCAAAGGAATAGCACGTACTACGAGATTTCGA
TTCCACCGCCGCCTTCTATGAAAGGTTGGGCTTCGGAATCGTTTTCCGGGACGCCGGCTGGATGATCCTC
CAGCGCGGGGATCTCATGCTGGAGTTCTTCGCCCACCCCAACTTGTTTATTGCAGCTTATAATGGTTACA
AATAAAGCAATAGCATCACAAATTTCACAAATAAAGCATTTTTTTCACTGCATTCTAGTTGTGGTTTGTC
CAAACTCATCAATGTATCTTATCATGTCTGTATACCGTCGACCTCTAGCTAGAGCTTGGCGTAATCATGG
TCATAGCTGTTTCCTGTGTGAAATTGTTATCCGCTCACAATTCCACACAACATACGAGCCGGAAGCATAA
AGTGTAAAGCCTGGGGTGCCTAATGAGTGAGCTAACTCACATTAATTGCGTTGCGCTCACTGCCCGCTTT
CCAGTCGGGAAACCTGTCGTGCCAGCTGCATTAATGAATCGGCCAACGCGCGGGGAGAGGCGGTTTGCGT
ATTGGGCGCTCTTCCGCTTCCTCGCTCACTGACTCGCTGCGCTCGGTCGTTCGGCTGCGGCGAGCGGTAT
CAGCTCACTCAAAGGCGGTAATACGGTTATCCACAGAATCAGGGGATAACGCAGGAAAGAACATGTGAGC
AAAAGGCCAGCAAAAGGCCAGGAACCGTAAAAAGGCCGCGTTGCTGGCGTTTTTCCATAGGCTCCGCCCC
CCTGACGAGCATCACAAAAATCGACGCTCAAGTCAGAGGTGGCGAAACCCGACAGGACTATAAAGATACC
AGGCGTTTCCCCCTGGAAGCTCCCTCGTGCGCTCTCCTGTTCCGACCCTGCCGCTTACCGGATACCTGTC
CGCCTTTCTCCCTTCGGGAAGCGTGGCGCTTTCTCATAGCTCACGCTGTAGGTATCTCAGTTCGGTGTAG
GTCGTTCGCTCCAAGCTGGGCTGTGTGCACGAACCCCCCGTTCAGCCCGACCGCTGCGCCTTATCCGGTA
ACTATCGTCTTGAGTCCAACCCGGTAAGACACGACTTATCGCCACTGGCAGCAGCCACTGGTAACAGGAT
TAGCAGAGCGAGGTATGTAGGCGGTGCTACAGAGTTCTTGAAGTGGTGGCCTAACTACGGCTACACTAGA
AGAACAGTATTTGGTATCTGCGCTCTGCTGAAGCCAGTTACCTTCGGAAAAAGAGTTGGTAGCTCTTGAT
CCGGCAAACAAACCACCGCTGGTAGCGGTGGTTTTTTTGTTTGCAAGCAGCAGATTACGCGCAGAAAAAA
AGGATCTCAAGAAGATCCTTTGATCTTTTCTACGGGGTCTGACGCTCAGTGGAACGAAAACTCACGTTAA
GGGATTTTGGTCATGAGATTATCAAAAAGGATCTTCACCTAGATCCTTTTAAATTAAAAATGAAGTTTTA
AATCAATCTAAAGTATATATGAGTAAACTTGGTCTGACAGTTACCAATGCTTAATCAGTGAGGCACCTAT
CTCAGCGATCTGTCTATTTCGTTCATCCATAGTTGCCTGACTCCCCGTCGTGTAGATAACTACGATACGG
GAGGGCTTACCATCTGGCCCCAGTGCTGCAATGATACCGCGAGACCCACGCTCACCGGCTCCAGATTTAT
CAGCAATAAACCAGCCAGCCGGAAGGGCCGAGCGCAGAAGTGGTCCTGCAACTTTATCCGCCTCCATCCA
GTCTATTAATTGTTGCCGGGAAGCTAGAGTAAGTAGTTCGCCAGTTAATAGTTTGCGCAACGTTGTTGCC
ATTGCTACAGGCATCGTGGTGTCACGCTCGTCGTTTGGTATGGCTTCATTCAGCTCCGGTTCCCAACGAT
CAAGGCGAGTTACATGATCCCCCATGTTGTGCAAAAAAGCGGTTAGCTCCTTCGGTCCTCCGATCGTTGT
CAGAAGTAAGTTGGCCGCAGTGTTATCACTCATGGTTATGGCAGCACTGCATAATTCTCTTACTGTCATG
CCATCCGTAAGATGCTTTTCTGTGACTGGTGAGTACTCAACCAAGTCATTCTGAGAATAGTGTATGCGGC
GACCGAGTTGCTCTTGCCCGGCGTCAATACGGGATAATACCGCGCCACATAGCAGAACTTTAAAAGTGCT
CATCATTGGAAAACGTTCTTCGGGGCGAAAACTCTCAAGGATCTTACCGCTGTTGAGATCCAGTTCGATG
TAACCCACTCGTGCACCCAACTGATCTTCAGCATCTTTTACTTTCACCAGCGTTTCTGGGTGAGCAAAAA
CAGGAAGGCAAAATGCCGCAAAAAAGGGAATAAGGGCGACACGGAAATGTTGAATACTCATACTCTTCCT
TTTTCAATATTATTGAAGCATTTATCAGGGTTATTGTCTCATGAGCGGATACATATTTGAATGTATTTAG
AAAAATAAACAAATAGGGGTTCCGCGCACATTTCCCCGAAAAGTGCCACCTGACGTC
