>Addgene plasmid #71117 | pDEST-FRT/T0-Flag-BRCA1 | addgene partial sequence | sequence record 128862 | CMV-F 5'-CGCAAATGGGCGGTAGGCGTG-3'
GTGATAGAGATCTCCCTATCAGTGATAGAGATCGTCGACGAGCTCGTTTAGTGAACCGTCAGATCGCCTG
GAGACGCCATCCACGCTGTTTTGACCTCCATAGAAGACACCGGGACCGATCCAGCCTCCGGACTCTAGCG
TTTAAACTTAAGCTTCCACCATGGACTACAAAGACCATGACGGTGATACATATGATCATGACATCGATTA
CAAGGATGACGATGACAAGACAAGTTTGTACAAAAAAGCAGGCTTCACCATGGATTTATCTGCTCTTCGC
GTTGAAGAAGTACAAAATGTCATTAATGCTATGCAGAAAATCTTAGAGTGTCCCATCTGTCTGGAGTTGA
TCAAGGAACCTGTCTCCACAAAGTGTGACCACATATTTTGCAAATTTTGCATGCTGAAACTTCTCAACCA
GAAGAAAGGGCCTTCACAGTGTCCTTTATGTAAGAATGATATAACCAAAAGGAGCCTACAAGAAAGTACG
AGATTTAGTCAACTTGTTGAAGAGCTATTGAAAATCATTTGTGCTTTTCAGCTTGACACAGGTTTGGAGT
ATGCAAACAGCTATAATTTTGCAAAAAAGGAAAATAACTCTCCTGAACATCTAAAAGATGAAGTTTCTAT
CATCCAAAGTATGGGCTACAGAAACCGTGCCAAAAGACTTCTACAGAGTGAAC
