>Addgene plasmid #71117 | pDEST-FRT/T0-Flag-BRCA1 | addgene partial sequence | sequence record 129617 | SV40pA-R 5'-GAAATTTGTGATGCTATTGC-3'
AGTTGGGGTGGGCGAAGAACTCCAGCATGAGATCCCCGCGCTGGAGGATCATCCAGCCGGCGTCCCGGAA
AACGATTCCGAAGCCCAACCTTTCATAGAAGGCGGCGGTGGAATCGAAATCTCGTAGTACGTGCTATTCC
TTTGCCCTCGGACGAGTGCTGGGGCGTCGGTTTCCACTATCGGCGAGTACTTCTACACAGCCATCGGTCC
AGACGGCCGCGCTTCTGCGGGCGATTTGTGTACGCCCGACAGTCCCGGCTCCGGATCGGACGATTGCGTC
GCATCGACCCTGCGCCCAAGCTGCATCATCGAAATTGCCGTCAACCAAGCTCTGATAGAGTTGGTCAAGA
CCAATGCGGAGCATATACGCCCGGAGCCGCGGCGATCCTGCAAGCTCCGGATGCCTCCGCTCGAAGTAGC
GCGTCTGCTGCTCCATACAAGCCAACCACGGCCTCCAGAAGAAGATGTTGGCGACCTCGTATTGGGAATC
CCCGAACATCGCCTCGCTCCAGTCAATGACCGCTGTTATGCGGCCATTGTCCGTCAGGACATTGTTGGAG
CCGAAATCCGCGTGCACGAGGTGCCGGACTTCGGGGCAGTCCTCGGCCCAAAGCATCAGCTCATCGAGAG
CCTGCGCGACGGACGCACTGACGGTGTCGTCCATCACAGTTTGCCAGTGATACACATGGGGATCAGCAAT
CGCGCATATGAAATCACGCCATGTAGTGTATTGACCGATTCCTTGCGGTCCGAATGGGCCGAACCCGCTC
GTCTGGCTAAGATCGGCCGCAGCGATCGCATCCATGGCCTCCGCGACCGGCTGCAGAACAGCGG
